>Addgene plasmid #60624 | LV-TRE-WT mouse MyoD-T2A-dsRedExpress2 | depositor full sequence | sequence record 97414 | LV-TRE-WT mouse MyoD-T2A-dsRedExpress2 sequence 10951 bps
CTAGCTTCTGCAGCACGTGTCTAGAAACGCTGGTCGACAATCAACCTCTGGATTACAAAATTTGTGAAAG
ATTGACTGGTATTCTTAACTATGTTGCTCCTTTTACGCTATGTGGATACGCTGCTTTAATGCCTTTGTAT
CATGCTATTGCTTCCCGTATGGCTTTCATTTTCTCCTCCTTGTATAAATCCTGGTTGCTGTCTCTTTATG
AGGAGTTGTGGCCCGTTGTCAGGCAACGTGGCGTGGTGTGCACTGTGTTTGCTGACGCAACCCCCACTGG
TTGGGGCATTGCCACCACCTGTCAGCTCCTTTCCGGGACTTTCGCTTTCCCCCTCCCTATTGCCACGGCG
GAACTCATCGCCGCCTGCCTTGCCCGCTGCTGGACAGGGGCTCGGCTGTTGGGCACTGACAATTCCGTGG
TGTTGTCGGGGAAGCTGACGTCCTTTCCATGGCTGCTCGCCTGTGTTGCCACCTGGATTCTGCGCGGGAC
GTCCTTCTGCTACGTCCCTTCGGCCCTCAATCCAGCGGACCTTCCTTCCCGCGGCCTGCTGCCGGCTCTG
CGGCCTCTTCCGCGTCTTCGCCTTCGCCCTCAGACGAGTCGGATCTCCCTTTGGGCCGCCTCCCCGCCTG
GAATTCGAGCTCGGTACCTTTAAGACCAATGACTTACAAGGCAGCTGTAGATCTTAGCCACTTTTTAAAA
GAAAAGGGGGGACTGGAAGGGCTAATTCACTCCCAACGAAGACAAGATCTGCTTTTTGCTTGTACTGGGT
CTCTCTGGTTAGACCAGATCTGAGCCTGGGAGCTCTCTGGCTAACTAGGGAACCCACTGCTTAAGCCTCA
ATAAAGCTTGCCTTGAGTGCTTCAAGTAGTGTGTGCCCGTCTGTTGTGTGACTCTGGTAACTAGAGATCC
CTCAGACCCTTTTAGTCAGTGTGGAAAATCTCTAGCAGTAGTAGTTCATGTCATCTTATTATTCAGTATT
TATAACTTGCAAAGAAATGAATATCAGAGAGTGAGAGGAACTTGTTTATTGCAGCTTATAATGGTTACAA
ATAAAGCAATAGCATCACAAATTTCACAAATAAAGCATTTTTTTCACTGCATTCTAGTTGTGGTTTGTCC
AAACTCATCAATGTATCTTATCATGTCTGGCTCTAGCTATCCCGCCCCTAACTCCGCCCAGTTCCGCCCA
TTCTCCGCCCCATGGCTGACTAATTTTTTTTATTTATGCAGAGGCCGAGGCCGCCTCGGCCTCTGAGCTA
TTCCAGAAGTAGTGAGGAGGCTTTTTTGGAGGCCTAGGCTTTTGCGTCGAGACGTACCCAATTCGCCCTA
TAGTGAGTCGTATTACGCGCGCTCACTGGCCGTCGTTTTACAACGTCGTGACTGGGAAAACCCTGGCGTT
ACCCAACTTAATCGCCTTGCAGCACATCCCCCTTTCGCCAGCTGGCGTAATAGCGAAGAGGCCCGCACCG
ATCGCCCTTCCCAACAGTTGCGCAGCCTGAATGGCGAATGGCGCG
[124 nt withheld, positions 1516-1639]
C
[91 nt withheld, positions 1641-1731]
A
[49 nt withheld, positions 1733-1781]
CCTTTGACGTTGGAGTCCACGTTCTTT
[37 nt withheld, positions 1809-1845]
ACCCTATCTCGGTCTATTCTTTTGATTTATAAGGGATTTTGCCGATTTCGGCCTATTGGTTAAAAAATGA
GCTGATTTAACAAAAATTTAACGCGAATTTTAACAAAATATTAACGTTTACAATTTCCCAGGTGGCACTT
TTCGGGGAAATGTGCGCGGAACCCCTATTTGTTTATTTTTCTAAATACATTCAAATATGTATCCGCTCAT
GAGACAATAACCCTGATAAATGCTTCAATAATATTGAAAAAGGAAGAGTATGAGTATTCAACATTTCCGT
GTCGCCCTTATTCCCTTTTTTGCGGCATTTTGCCTTCCTGTTTTTGCTCACCCAGAAACGCTGGTGAAAG
TAAAAGATGCTGAAGATCAGTTGGGTGCACGAGTGGGTTACATCGAACTGGATCTCAACAGCGGTAAGAT
CCTTGAGAGTTTTCGCCCCGAAGAACGTTTTCCAATGATGAGCACTTTTAAAGTTCTGCTATGTGGCGCG
GTATTATCCCGTATTGACGCCGGGCAAGAGCAACTCGGTCGCCGCATACACTATTCTCAGAATGACTTGG
TTGAGTACTCACCAGTCACAGAAAAGCATCTTACGGATGGCATGACAGTAAGAGAATTATGCAGTGCTGC
CATAACCATGAGTGATAACACTGCGGCCAACTTACTTCTGACAACGATCGGAGGACCGAAGGAGCTAACC
GCTTTTTTGCACAACATGGGGGATCATGTAACTCGCCTTGATCGTTGGGAACCGGAGCTGAATGAAGCCA
TACCAAACGACGAGCGTGACACCACGATGCCTGTAGCAATGGCAACAACGTTGCGCAAACTATTAACTGG
CGAACTACTTACTCTAGCTTCCCGGCAACAATTAATAGACTGGATGGAGGCGGATAAAGTTGCAGGACCA
CTTCTGCGCTCGGCCCTTCCGGCTGGCTGGTTTATTGCTGATAAATCTGGAGCCGGTGAGCGTGGGTCTC
GCGGTATCATTGCAGCACTGGGGCCAGATGGTAAGCCCTCCCGTATCGTAGTTATCTACACGACGGGGAG
TCAGGCAACTATGGATGAACGAAATAGACAGATCGCTGAGATAGGTGCCTCACTGATTAAGCATTGGTAA
CTGTCAGACCAAGTTTACTCATATATACTTTAGATTGATTTAAAACTTCATTTTTAATTTAAAAGGATCT
AGGTGAAGATCCTTTTTGATAATCTCATGACCAAAATCCCTTAACGTGAGTTTTCGTTCCACTGAGCGTC
AGACCCCGTAGAAAAGATCAAAGGATCTTCTTGAGATCCTTTTTTTCTGCGCGTAATCTGCTGCTTGCAA
ACAAAAAAACCACCGCTACCAGCGGTGGTTTGTTTGCCGGATCAAGAGCTACCAACTCTTTTTCCGAAGG
TAACTGGCTTCAGCAGAGCGCAGATACCAAATACTGTCCTTCTAGTGTAGCCGTAGTTAGGCCACCACTT
CAAGAACTCTGTAGCACCGCCTACATACCTCGCTCTGCTAATCCTGTTACCAGTGGCTGCTGCCAGTGGC
GATAAGTCGTGTCTTACCGGGTTGGACTCAAGACGATAGTTACCGGATAAGGCGCAGCGGTCGGGCTGAA
CGGGGGGTTCGTGCACACAGCCCAGCTTGGAGCGAACGACCTACACCGAACTGAGATACCTACAGCGTGA
GCTATGAGAAAGCGCCACGCTTCCCGAAGGGAGAAAGGCGGACAGGTATCCGGTAAGCGGCAGGGTCGGA
ACAGGAGAGCGCACGAGGGAGCTTCCAGGGGGAAACGCCTGGTATCTTTATAGTCCTGTCGGGTTTCGCC
ACCTCTGACTTGAGCGTCGATTTTTGTGATGCTCGTCAGGGGGGCGGAGCCTATGGAAAAACGCCAGCAA
CGCGGCCTTTTTACGGTTCCTGGCCTTTTGCTGGCCTTTTGCTCACATGTTCTTTCCTGCGTTATCCCCT
GATTCTGTGGATAACCGTATTACCGCCTTTGAGTGAGCTGATACCGCTCGCCGCAGCCGAACGACCGAGC
GCAGCGAGTCAGTGAGCGAGGAAGCGGAAGAGCGCCCAATACGCAAACCGCCTCTCCCCGCGCGTTGGCC
GATTCATTAATGCAGCTGGCACGACAGGTTTCCCGACTGGAAAGCGGGCAGTGAGCGCAACGCAATTAAT
GTGAGTTAGCTCACTCATTAGGCACCCCAGGCTTTACACTTTATGCTTCCGGCTCGTATGTTGTGTGGAA
TTGTGAGCGGATAACAATTTCACACAGGAAACAGCTATGACCATGATTACGCCAAGCGCGCAATTAACCC
TCACTAAAGGGAACAAAAGCTGGAGCTGCAAGCTTAATGTAGTCTTATGCAATACTCTTGTAGTCTTGCA
ACATGGTAACGATGAGTTAGCAACATGCCTTACAAGGAGAGAAAAAGCACCGTGCATGCCGATTGGTGGA
AGTAAGGTGGTACGATCGTGCCTTATTAGGAAGGCAACAGACGGGTCTGACATGGATTGGACGAACCACT
GAATTGCCGCATTGCAGAGATATTGTATTTAAGTGCCTAGCTCGATACAATAAACGGGTCTCTCTGGTTA
GACCAGATCTGAGCCTGGGAGCTCTCTGGCTAACTAGGGAACCCACTGCTTAAGCCTCAATAAAGCTTGC
CTTGAGTGCTTCAAGTAGTGTGTGCCCGTCTGTTGTGTGACTCTGGTAACTAGAGATCCCTCAGACCCTT
TTAGTCAGTGTGGAAAATCTCTAGCAGTGGCGCCCGAACAGGGACCTGAAAGCGAAAGGGAAACCAGAGC
TCTCTCGACGCAGGACTCGGCTTGCTGAAGCGCGCACGGCAAGAGGCGAGGGGCGGCGACTGGTGAGTAC
GCCAAAAATTTTGACTAGCGGAGGCTAGAAGGAGAGAGATGGGTGCGAGAGCGTCAGTATTAAGCGGGGG
AGAATTAGATCGCGATGGGAAAAAATTCGGTTAAGGCCAGGGGGAAAGAAAAAATATAAATTAAAACATA
TAGTATGGGCAAGCAGGGAGCTAGAACGATTCGCAGTTAATCCTGGCCTGTTAGAAACATCAGAAGGCTG
TAGACAAATACTGGGACAGCTACAACCATCCCTTCAGACAGGATCAGAAGAACTTAGATCATTATATAAT
ACAGTAGCAACCCTCTATTGTGTGCATCAAAGGATAGAGATAAAAGACACCAAGGAAGCTTTAGACAAGA
TAGAGGAAGAGCAAAACAAAAGTAAGACCACCGCACAGCAAGCGGCCGCTGATCTTCAGACCTGGAGGAG
GAGATATGAGGGACAATTGGAGAAGTGAATTATATAAATATAAAGTAGTAAAAATTGAACCATTAGGAGT
AGCACCCACCAAGGCAAAGAGAAGAGTGGTGCAGAGAGAAAAAAGAGCAGTGGGAATAGGAGCTTTGTTC
CTTGGGTTCTTGGGAGCAGCAGGAAGCACTATGGGCGCAGCCTCAATGACGCTGACGGTACAGGCCAGAC
AATTATTGTCTGGTATAGTGCAGCAGCAGAACAATTTGCTGAGGGCTATTGAGGCGCAACAGCATCTGTT
GCAACTCACAGTCTGGGGCATCAAGCAGCTCCAGGCAAGAATCCTGGCTGTGGAAAGATACCTAAAGGAT
CAACAGCTCCTGGGGATTTGGGGTTGCTCTGGAAAACTCATTTGCACCACTGCTGTGCCTTGGAATGCTA
GTTGGAGTAATAAATCTCTGGAACAGATTTGGAATCACACGACCTGGATGGAGTGGGACAGAGAAATTAA
CAATTACACAAGCTTAATACACTCCTTAATTGAAGAATCGCAAAACCAGCAAGAAAAGAATGAACAAGAA
TTATTGGAATTAGATAAATGGGCAAGTTTGTGGAATTGGTTTAACATAACAAATTGGCTGTGGTATATAA
AATTATTCATAATGATAGTAGGAGGCTTGGTAGGTTTAAGAATAGTTTTTGCTGTACTTTCTATAGTGAA
TAGAGTTAGGCAGGGATATTCACCATTATCGTTTCAGACCCACCTCCCAACCCCGAGGGGACCCGACAGG
CCCGAAGGAATAGAAGAAGAAGGTGGAGAGAGAGACAGAGACAGATCCATTCGATTAGTGAACGGATCTC
GACGGTATCGGTTAACTTTTAAAAGAAAAGGGGGGATTGGGGGGTACAGTGCAGGGGAAAGAATAGTAGA
CATAATAGCAACAGACATACAAACTAAAGAATTACAAAAACAAATTACAAAAATTCAAAATTTTATCGAT
CACGAGACTAGCCTCGAGTTTACCACTCCCTATCAGTGATAGAGAAAAGTGAAAGTCGAGTTTACCACTC
CCTATCAGTGATAGAGAAAAGTGAAAGTCGAGTTTACCACTCCCTATCAGTGATAGAGAAAAGTGAAAGT
CGAGTTTACCACTCCCTATCAGTGATAGAGAAAAGTGAAAGTCGAGTTTACCACTCCCTATCAGTGATAG
AGAAAAGTGAAAGTCGAGTTTACCACTCCCTATCAGTGATAGAGAAAAGTGAAAGTCGAGTTTACCACTC
CCTATCAGTGATAGAGAAAAGTGAAAGTCGAGCTCGGTACCCGGGTCGAGTAGGCGTGTACGGTGGGAGG
CCTATATAAGCAGAGCTCGTTTAGTGAACCGTCAGATCGCCTGGAGACGCCATCCACGCTGTTTTGACCT
CCATAGAAGACACCGGGACCGATCCAGCCTCCGCGGCCCCGAATTCGAGCTCGGTACCCGGGGATCCTCT
AGTCAGCTGACGCGCCACCATGGAGCTTCTATCGCCGCCACTCCGGGACATAGACTTGACAGGCCCCGAC
GGCTCTCTCTGCTCCTTTGAGACAGCAGACGACTTCTATGATGATCCGTGTTTCGACTCACCAGACCTGC
GCTTTTTTGAGGACCTGGACCCGCGCCTGGTGCACGTGGGAGCCCTCCTGAAACCGGAGGAGCACGCACA
CTTCTCTACTGCGGTGCACCCAGGCCCAGGCGCTCGTGAGGATGAGCATGTGCGCGCGCCCAGCGGGCAC
CACCAGGCGGGTCGCTGCTTGCTGTGGGCCTGCAAGGCGTGCAAGCGCAAGACCACCAACGCTGATCGCC
GCAAGGCCGCCACCATGCGCGAGCGCCGCCGCCTGAGCAAAGTGAATGAGGCCTTCGAGACGCTCAAGCG
CTGCACGTCCAGCAACCCGAACCAGCGGCTACCCAAGGTGGAGATCCTGCGCAACGCCATCCGCTACATC
GAAGGTCTGCAGGCTCTGCTGCGCGACCAGGACGCCGCGCCCCCTGGCGCCGCTGCCTTCTACGCACCTG
GACCGCTGCCCCCAGGCCGTGGCAGCGAGCACTACAGTGGCGACTCAGACGCGTCCAGCCCGCGCTCCAA
CTGCTCTGATGGCATGATGGATTACAGCGGCCCCCCAAGCGGCCCCCGGCGGCAGAATGGCTACGACACC
GCCTACTACAGTGAGGCGGTGCGCGAGTCCAGGCCAGGGAAGAGTGCGGCTGTGTCGAGCCTCGACTGCC
TGTCCAGCATAGTGGAGCGCATCTCCACAGACAGCCCCGCTGCGCCTGCGCTGCTTTTGGCAGATGCACC
ACCAGAGTCGCCTCCGGGTCCGCCAGAGGGGGCATCCCTAAGCGACACAGAACAGGGAACCCAGACCCCG
TCTCCCGACGCCGCCCCTCAGTGTCCTGCAGGCTCAAACCCCAATGCGATTTATCAGGTGCTTATGCATG
AGGGCAGAGGAAGTCTTCTAACATGCGGTGACGTGGAGGAGAATCCCGGCCCTATGGATAGCACTGAGAA
CGTCATCAAGCCCTTCATGCGCTTCAAGGTGCACATGGAGGGCTCCGTGAACGGCCACGAGTTCGAGATC
GAGGGCGAGGGCGAGGGCAAGCCCTACGAGGGCACCCAGACCGCCAAGCTGCAGGTGACCAAGGGCGGCC
CCCTGCCCTTCGCCTGGGACATCCTGTCCCCCCAGTTCCAGTACGGCTCCAAGGTGTACGTGAAGCACCC
CGCCGACATCCCCGACTACAAGAAGCTGTCCTTCCCCGAGGGCTTCAAGTGGGAGCGCGTGATGAACTTC
GAGGACGGCGGCGTGGTGACCGTGACCCAGGACTCCTCCCTGCAGGACGGCACCTTCATCTACCACGTGA
AGTTCATCGGCGTGAACTTCCCCTCCGACGGCCCCGTAATGCAGAAGAAGACTCTGGGCTGGGAGCCCTC
CACCGAGCGCCTGTACCCCCGCGACGGCGTGCTGAAGGGCGAGATCCACAAGGCGCTGAAGCTGAAGGGC
GGCGGCCACTACCTGGTGGAGTTCAAGTCAATCTACATGGCCAAGAAGCCCGTGAAGCTGCCCGGCTACT
ACTACGTGGACTCCAAGCTGGACATCACCTCCCACAACGAGGACTACACCGTGGTGGAGCAGTACGAGCG
CGCCGAGGCCCGCCACCACCTGTTCCAGACTCACGGTATGGACGAATTGTACAAGCACGACGAATTGTAA
GCTAGCGCGGCCGCATCGATAAGCTTGTGGACGATATCGAATTCGCACGGGGTTGGGGTTGCGCCTTTTC
CAAGGCAGCCCTGGGTTTGCGCAGGGACGCGGCTGCTCTGGGCGTGGTTCCGGGAAACGCAGCGGCGCCG
ACCCTGGGTCTCGCACATTCTTCACGTCCGTTCGCAGCGTCACCCGGATCTTCGCCGCTACCCTTGTGGG
CCCCCCGGCGACGCTTCCTGCTCCGCCCCTAAGTCGGGAAGGTTCCTTGCGGTTCGCGGCGTGCCGGACG
TGACAAACGGAAGCCGCACGTCTCACTAGTACCCTCGCAGACGGACAGCGCCAGGGAGCAATGGCAGCGC
GCCGACCGCGATGGGCTGTGGCCAATAGCGGCTGCTCAGCGGGGCGCGCCGAGAGCAGCGGCCGGGAAGG
GGCGGTGCGGGAGGCGGGGTGTGGGGCGGTAGTGTGGGCCCTGTTCCTGCCCGCGCGGTGTTCCGCATTC
TGCAAGCCTCCGGAGCGCACGTCGGCAGTCGGCTCCCTCGTTGACCGAATCACCGACCTCTCTCCCCAGG
GGGGATCCGTTTATCTGCAGAATTCGCCCTTGACGTCATGTCTAGACTGGACAAGAGCAAAGTCATAAAC
GGCGCTCTGGAATTACTCAATGGAGTCGGTATCGAAGGCCTGACGACAAGGAAACTCGCTCAAAAGCTGG
GAGTTGAGCAGCCTACCCTGTACTGGCACGTGAAGAACAAGCGGGCCCTGCTCGATGCCCTGCCAATCGA
GATGCTGGACAGGCATCATACCCACTTCTGCCCCCTGGAAGGCGAGTCATGGCAAGACTTTCTGCGGAAC
AACGCCAAGTCATTCCGCTGTGCTCTCCTCTCACATCGCGACGGGGCTAAAGTGCATCTCGGCACCCGCC
CAACAGAGAAACAGTACGAAACCCTGGAAAATCAGCTCGCGTTCCTGTGTCAGCAAGGCTTCTCCCTGGA
GAACGCACTGTACGCTCTGTCCGCCGTGGGCCACTTTACACTGGGCTGCGTATTGGAGGAACAGGAGCAT
CAAGTAGCAAAAGAGGAAAGAGAGACACCTACCACCGATTCTATGCCCCCACTTCTGAGACAAGCAATTG
AGCTGTTCGACCGGCAGGGAGCCGAACCTGCCTTCCTTTTCGGCCTGGAACTAATCATATGTGGCCTGGA
GAAACAGCTAAAGTGCGAAAGCGGCGGGCCGGCCGACGCCCTTGACGATTTTGACTTAGACATGCTCCCA
GCCGATGCCCTTGACGACTTTGACCTTGATATGCTGCCTGCTGACGCTCTTGACGATTTTGACCTTGACA
TGCTCCCCGGGTAACGGACCGGACGTCAAGGGCGAATTCCAGCACACTGGGAATTCCGCCCCTCTCCCTC
CCCCCCCCCTAACGTTACTGGCCGAAGCCGCTTGGAATAAGGCCGGTGTGCGTTTGTCTATATGTTATTT
TCCACCATATTGCCGTCTTTTGGCAATGTGAGGGCCCGGAAACCTGGCCCTGTCTTCTTGACGAGCATTC
CTAGGGGTCTTTCCCCTCTCGCCAAAGGAATGCAAGGTCTGTTGAATGTCGTGAAGGAAGCAGTTCCTCT
GGAAGCTTCTTGAAGACAAACAACGTCTGTAGCGACCCTTTGCAGGCAGCGGAACCCCCCACCTGGCGAC
AGGTGCCTCTGCGGCCAAAAGCCACGTGTATAAGATACACCTGCAAAGGCGGCACAACCCCAGTGCCACG
TTGTGAGTTGGATAGTTGTGGAAAGAGTCAAATGGCTCTCCTCAAGCGTATTCAACAAGGGGCTGAAGGA
TGCCCAGAAGGTACCCCATTGTATGGGATCTGATCTGGGGCCTCGGTGCACATGCTTTACATGTGTTTAG
TCGAGGTTAAAAAAACGTCTAGGCCCCCCGAACCACGGGGACGTGGTTTTCCTTTGAAAAACACGATGAT
AATATGGCCACAACCATGACCGAGTACAAGCCCACGGTGCGCCTCGCCACCCGCGACGACGTCCCCAGGG
CCGTACGCACCCTCGCCGCCGCGTTCGCCGACTACCCCGCCACGCGCCACACCGTCGATCCGGACCGCCA
CATCGAGCGGGTCACCGAGCTGCAAGAACTCTTCCTCACGCGCGTCGGGCTCGACATCGGCAAGGTGTGG
GTCGCGGACGACGGCGCCGCGGTGGCGGTCTGGACCACGCCGGAGAGCGTCGAAGCGGGGGCGGTGTTCG
CCGAGATCGGCCCGCGCATGGCCGAGTTGAGCGGTTCCCGGCTGGCCGCGCAGCAACAGATGGAAGGCCT
CCTGGCGCCGCACCGGCCCAAGGAGCCCGCGTGGTTCCTGGCCACCGTCGGCGTCTCGCCCGACCACCAG
GGCAAGGGTCTGGGCAGCGCCGTCGTGCTCCCCGGAGTGGAGGCGGCCGAGCGCGCCGGGGTGCCCGCCT
TCCTGGAGACCTCCGCGCCCCGCAACCTCCCCTTCTACGAGCGGCTCGGCTTCACCGTCACCGCCGACGT
CGAGGTGCCCGAAGGACCGCGCACCTGGTGCATGACCCGCAAGCCCGGTGCCTGACCAGCACACTGGCGG
CCGTTA
Features (pLannotate 1.2.2; 33 found; start..end, strand, type, name):
     39..627     +  misc_feature   WPRE: woodchuck hepatitis virus posttranscriptional regulatory element
    644..712     +  CDS            nef (fragment): NEF_HV1Z2 - Experimental evidence at protein level: Swiss-Prot protein existence level 1. Extracellular Nef protein targets CD4(+) T-lymphocytes for apoptosis by interacting with CXCR4 surface receptors. From Human immunodeficiency virus type 1 group M subtype D (isolate Z2/CDC-Z34) (HIV-1).
    714..947     +  LTR            3' LTR (ΔU3): self-inactivating 3' long terminal repeat (LTR) from HIV-1
   1019..1140    +  polyA_signal   SV40 poly(A) signal: SV40 polyadenylation signal
   1159..1294    +  rep_origin     SV40 ori: SV40 origin of replication
   1327..1345    -  promoter       T7 promoter: promoter for bacteriophage T7 RNA polymerase
   1353..1508    +  CDS            lacZα (fragment): LacZα fragment of β-galactosidase; lacZ fragment
   1516..1971    +  rep_origin     f1 ori (sequence partly withheld): f1 bacteriophage origin of replication; arrow indicates direction of (+) strand synthesis
   2000..2104    +  promoter       AmpR promoter: bla
   2105..2965    +  CDS            AmpR: β-lactamase; bla; confers resistance to ampicillin, carbenicillin, and related antibiotics
   3136..3724    +  rep_origin     ori: high-copy-number ColE1/pMB1/pBR322/pUC origin of replication
   3907..3999    +  CDS            lacI (fragment): lac repressor; lacI; The lac repressor binds to the lac operator to inhibit transcription in E. coli. This inhibition can be relieved by adding lactose or isopropyl-β-D-thiogalactopyranoside (IPTG).
   4012..4033    +  protein_bind   CAP binding site: CAP binding activates transcription in the presence of cAMP. E. coli catabolite activator protein
   4048..4078    +  promoter       lac promoter: promoter for the E. coli lac operon
   4082..4104    +  protein_bind   lac operator (fragment): The lac repressor binds to the lac operator to inhibit transcription in E. coli. This inhibition can be relieved by adding lactose or isopropyl-β-D-thiogalactopyranoside (IPTG). lac repressor encoded by lacI
   4147..4165    +  promoter       T3 promoter: promoter for bacteriophage T3 RNA polymerase
   4193..4414    +  promoter       RSV promoter: Rous sarcoma virus enhancer/promoter
   4421..4601    +  LTR            5' LTR (truncated): truncated 5' long terminal repeat (LTR) from HIV-1
   4645..4770    +  misc_feature   HIV-1 Ψ: packaging signal of human immunodeficiency virus type 1
   4754..5117    +  CDS            HIV-1 gag (fragment): gag protein from human immunodeficiency virus 1; gag
   5212..5548    +  ncRNA          RRE: Accession: RF00036 - HIV Rev response element
   5873..5973    +  CDS            Rev (fragment): human immunodeficiency virus 1 (HIV-1) Rev protein; rev; enhances nuclear export of unspliced and incompletely spliced viral mRNAs
   5992..6109    +  misc_feature   cPPT/CTS: central polypurine tract and central termination sequence of HIV-1
   6142..6412    +  protein_bind   tetracycline response element: contains seven copies of the tetracycline operator tetO tetracycline repressor TetR
   6423..6440    +  misc_feature   MCS (fragment): pUC18/19 multiple cloning site
   6445..6482    +  promoter       minimal CMV promoter: human cytomegalovirus (CMV) immediate early promoter
   6576..6607    +  misc_feature   MCS (fragment): pUC18/19 multiple cloning site
   6625..7578    +  CDS            Myod1: MYOD1_MOUSE - Also known as Myod. Experimental evidence at protein level: Swiss-Prot protein existence level 1. Acts as a transcriptional activator that promotes transcription of muscle-specific target genes and plays a role in muscle differentiation (PubMed:16901893). Together with MYF5 and MYOG, co-occupies muscle-specific gene promoter core region during myogenesis. Induces fibroblasts to differentiate into myoblasts. Interacts with and is inhibited by the twist protein. This interaction probably involves the basic domains of both proteins (PubMed:21798092, PubMed:3175662). From Mus musculu
   7639..8313    +  CDS            DsRed-Express2: DsRed-Express2 is a basic (constitutively fluorescent) orange fluorescent protein published in 2008, derived from Discosoma sp.. It is reported to be a rapidly-maturing protein.
   8404..8914    +  promoter       hPGK promoter: human phosphoglycerate kinase 1 promoter
   8953..9699    +  CDS            rtTA-Advanced: improved tetracycline-controlled transactivator In the Tet-On® system, rtTA-Advanced binds to the Tet-responsive element and stimulates transcription only in the presence of tetracycline or doxycycline.
   9855..10317   +  misc_feature   IRES: internal ribosome entry site (IRES) of the encephalomyocarditis virus (EMCV)
  10331..10930   +  CDS            PuroR: puromycin N-acetyltransferase; pac from Streptomyces alboniger; confers resistance to puromycin
