[The description below was written by a language model from this plasmid's Addgene catalogue record and pLannotate feature annotations shown in this document.]
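Description:
LV-TRE-WT mouse MyoD-T2A-dsRedExpress2 is a third-generation, self-inactivating lentiviral transfer plasmid built on the pRRL backbone (about 11 kb in total) for doxycycline-inducible expression of wild-type mouse MyoD. It is propagated in E. coli through a high-copy ColE1/pUC-type origin with ampicillin resistance; an f1 origin and an SV40 origin are also present in the backbone. The viral portion begins with a chimeric RSV promoter fused to a truncated HIV-1 5' LTR, which drives Tat-independent production of the genomic RNA. This is followed by the Ψ packaging signal with a partial gag sequence, the Rev response element for nuclear export, and the cPPT/CTS that aids nuclear import. A WPRE upstream of the ΔU3 3' LTR enhances transcript stability and expression, and the U3 deletion inactivates LTR promoter activity after integration.

The payload is an all-in-one Tet-On system. A tetracycline response element with seven tetO repeats, coupled to a minimal CMV promoter, drives the 954 bp Myod1 coding sequence. According to the construct name, this is linked through a T2A self-cleaving peptide to DsRed-Express2, so the myogenic transcription factor and the fluorescent reporter are produced as separate proteins from one transcript; the T2A itself is not annotated in the feature table. Downstream, a constitutive human PGK promoter expresses rtTA-Advanced followed by an EMCV IRES and the puromycin resistance gene. Transduced cells can therefore be selected with puromycin and already carry the transactivator needed to switch on the TRE when doxycycline is added. The construct is used for controlled MyoD expression, with red fluorescence marking induced cells, in studies of transdifferentiation toward a myogenic lineage.
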