Addgene plasmid #60624: LV-TRE-WT mouse MyoD-T2A-dsRedExpress2
Purpose: Expresses WT mouse MyoD and dsRedExpress2 in response to doxycycline
Depositing lab: Charles Gersbach. Depositing organization: Duke University. Publication: Enhanced MyoD-Induced Transdifferentiation to a Myogenic Lineage by Fusion to a Potent Transactivation Domain. Kabadi AM, Thakore PI, Vockely CM, Ousterout DG, Gibson TM, Guilak F, Reddy TE, Gersbach CA. ACS Synth Biol. 2014 Dec 10. 10.1021/sb500322u PubMed 25494287.
Backbone
  Vector backbone: pRRL
  Backbone size w/o insert (bp): 10000
  Total vector size (bp): 10951
  Vector type: Lentiviral
  Selectable markers: Puromycin
Growth in bacteria
  Bacterial resistance: Ampicillin, 100 μg/mL
  Growth temperature: 37°C
  Growth strain: Stbl3
  Copy number: Unknown
Gene/Insert
  Gene/Insert name: WT mouse MyoD
  Species: M. musculus (mouse)
  Insert size (bp): 954
  GenBank ID: NM_010866.2
  Entrez Gene: Myod1 (a.k.a. MYF3, MyoD, Myod-1, bHLHc1)
  Promoter: TRE
  Cloning method: Restriction Enzyme; 5′ cloning site MluI (destroyed during cloning); 3′ cloning site NsiI (not destroyed)
  Sequencing primers: 5′ tacggtgggaggcctatataagca; 3′ TCTGGGTGCCCTCGTAGGGCTT
Terms and licenses: Academic/Nonprofit Terms; Industry Terms: Not Available to Industry
How to cite: LV-TRE-WT mouse MyoD-T2A-dsRedExpress2 was a gift from Charles Gersbach (Addgene plasmid # 60624 ; http://n2t.net/addgene:60624 ; RRID:Addgene_60624)
