>Addgene plasmid #60624 | LV-TRE-WT mouse MyoD-T2A-dsRedExpress2 | addgene partial sequence | sequence record 98931 | LNCX 5'-AGCTCGTTTAGTGAACCGTCAGATC-3'
GACCTCCATAGAAGACACCGGGACCGATCCAGCCTCCGCGGCCCCGAATTCGAGCTCGGTACCCGGGGAT
CCTCTAGTCAGCTGACGCGCCACCATGGAGCTTCTATCGCCGCCACTCCGGGACATAGACTTGACAGGCC
CCGACGGCTCTCTCTGCTCCTTTGAGACAGCAGACGACTTCTATGATGATCCGTGTTTCGACTCACCAGA
CCTGCGCTTTTTTGAGGACCTGGACCCGCGCCTGGTGCACGTGGGAGCCCTCCTGAAACCGGAGGAGCAC
GCACACTTCTCTACTGCGGTGCACCCAGGCCCAGGCGCTCGTGAGGATGAGCATGTGCGCGCGCCCAGCG
GGCACCACCAGGCGGGTCGCTGCTTGCTGTGGGCCTGCAAGGCGTGCAAGCGCAAGACCACCAACGCTGA
TCGCCGCAAGGCCGCCACCATGCGCGAGCGCCGCCGCCTGA
