>Addgene plasmid #60624 | LV-TRE-WT mouse MyoD-T2A-dsRedExpress2 | addgene partial sequence | sequence record 98934 | DsRed1-N 5'-GTACTGGAACTGGGGGGACAG-3'
TTGGTCACCTGCAGCTTGGCGGTCTGGGTGCCCTCGTAGGGCTTGCCCTCGCCCTCGCCCTCGATCTCGA
ACTCGTGGCCGTTCACGGAGCCCTCCATGTGCACCTTGAAGCGCATGAAGGGCTTGATGACGTTCTCAGT
GCTATCCATAGGGCCGGGATTCTCCTCCACGTCACCGCATGTTAGAAGACTTCCTCTGCCCTCATGCATA
AGCACCTGATAAATCGCATTGGGGTTTGAGCCTGCAGGACACTGAGGGGCGGCGTCGGGAGACGGGGTCT
GGGTTCCCTGTTCTGTGTCGCTTAGGGATGCCCCCTCTGGCGGACCCGGAGGCGACTCTGGTGGTGCATC
TGCCAAAAGCAGCGCAGGCGCAGCGGGGCTGTCTGTGGAGATGCGCTCCACTATGCTGGACAGGCAGTCG
AGGCTCGACACAGCCGCACTCTTCCCTGGCCTGGACTCGCGCACCGCCTCACTGTAGTAGGCGGTGTCGT
AGCCATTCTGCCGCCGGGGGCCGCTTGGGGGGCCGCTGTAATCCATCATGCCATCAGAGCAGTTGGAGCG
CGGGCTGGACGCGTCTGAGTCGCCACTGTAGTGCTCGCTGCCACGGCTCTG
